>Addgene plasmid #57292 | Dronpa-PDHA1-N-10 | depositor partial sequence | sequence record 88430 | insert sequence
GACGGTCAGATCCGCTAGCACCGCCACCATGAGGAAGATGCTCGCCGCCGTCTCCCGCGTGCTGTCTGGC
GCTTCTCAGAAGCCGGCAAGCAGAGTGCTGGTAGCATCCCGTAATTTTGCAAATGATGCTACATTTGAAA
TTAAGAAATGTGACCTTCACCGGCTGGAAGAAGGCCCTCCTGTCACAACAGTGCTCACCAGGGAGGATGG
GCTCAAATACTACAGGATGATGCAGACTGTACGCCGAATGGAGTTGAAAGCAGATCAGCTGTATAAACAG
AAAATTATTCGTGGTTTCTGTCACTTGTGTGATGGTCAGGAAGCTTGCTGTGTGGGCCTGGAGGCCGGCA
TCAACCCCACAGACCATCTCATCACAGCCTACCGGGCTCACGGCTTTACTTTCACCCGGGGCCTTTCCGT
CCGAGAAATTCTCGCAGAGCTTACAGGACGAAAAGGAGGTTGTGCTAAAGGGAAAGGAGGATCGATGCAC
ATGTATGCCAAGAACTTCTACGGGGGCAATGGCATCGTGGGAGCGCAGGTGCCCCTGGGCGCTGGGATTG
CTCTAGCCTGTAAGTATAATGGAAAAGATGAGGTCTGCCTGACTTTATATGGCGATGGTGCTGCTAACCA
GGGCCAGATATTCGAAGCTTACAACATGGCAGCTTTGTGGAAATTACCTTGTATTTTCATCTGTGAGAAT
AATCGCTATGGAATGGGAACGTCTGTTGAGAGAGCGGCAGCCAGCACTGATTACTACAAGAGAGGCGATT
TCATTCCTGGGCTGAGAGTGGATGGAATGGATATCCTGTGCGTCCGAGAGGCAACAAGGTTTGCTGCTGC
CTATTGTAGATCTGGGAAGGGGCCCATCCTGATGGAGCTGCAGACTTACCGTTACCACGGACACAGTATG
AGTGACCCTGGAGTCAGTTACCGTACACGAGAAGAAATTCAGGAAGTAAGAAGTAAGAGTGACCCTATTA
TGCTTCTCAAGGACAGGATGGTGAACAGCAATCTTGCCAGTGTGGAAGAACTAAAGGAAATTGATGTGGA
AGTGAGGAAGGAGATTGAGGATGCTGCCCAGTTTGCCACGGCCGATCCTGAGCCACCTTTGGAAGAGCTG
GGCTACCACATCTACTCCAGCGACCCACCTTTTGAAGTTCGTGGTGCCAATCAGTGGATCAAGTTTAAGT
CAGTCAGTAGCTCCGGAGGGGATCCACCGGTCGCCACCATGGTGAGTGTGATTAAACCAGACATGAAGAT
CAAGCTGCGTATGGAAGGCGCTGTAAATGGACACCCGTTCGCGATTGAAGGAGTTGGCCTTGGGAAGCCT
TTCGAGGGAAAACAGAGTATGGACCTTAAAGTCAAAGAAGGCGGACCTCTGCCTTTCGCCTATGACATCT
TGACAACTGTGTTCTGTTACGGCAACAGGGTATTCGCCAAATACCCAGAAAATATAGTAGACTATTTCAA
GCAGTCGTTTCCTGAGGGCTACTCTTGGGAACGAAGCATGAATTACGAAGACGGGGGCATTTGTAACGCG
ACAAACGACATAACCCTGGATGGTGACTGTTATATCTATGAAATTCGATTTGATGGTGTGAACTTTCCTG
CCAATGGTCCAGTTATGCAGAAGAGGACTGTGAAATGGGAGCCATCCACTGAGAAATTGTATGTGCGTGA
TGGAGTGCTGAAGGGTGATGTTAACATGGCTCTGTCGCTTGAAGGAGGTGGCCATTACCGATGTGACTTC
AAAACTACTTATAAAGCTAAGAAGGTTGTCCAGTTGCCAGACTATCACTTTGTGGACCACCACATTGAGA
TTAAAAGCCACGACAAAGATTACAGTAATGTTAATCTGCATGAGCACGCCGAAGCGCATTCTGAGCTGCC
GAGGCAGGCCAAGTAATGATAGGCGGCCGCGACTCTAGATCATAATCAGCCATACCACATTT
