>Addgene plasmid #57292 | Dronpa-PDHA1-N-10 | addgene partial sequence | sequence record 105727 | CMV-F 5'-CGCAAATGGGCGGTAGGCGTG-3'
ACCGTCAGATCCGCTAGCACCGCCACCATGAGGAAGATGCTCGCCGCCGTCTCCCGCGTGCTGTCTGGCG
CTTCTCAGAAGCCGGCAAGCAGAGTGCTGGTAGCATCCCGTAATTTTGCAAATGATGCTACATTTGAAAT
TAAGAAATGTGACCTTCACCGGCTGGAAGAAGGCCCTCCTGTCACAACAGTGCTCACCAGGGAGGATGGG
CTCAAATACTACAGGATGATGCAGACTGTACGCCGAATGGAGTTGAAAGCAGATCAGCTGTATAAACAGA
AAATTATTCGTGGTTTCTGTCACTTGTGTGATGGTCAGGAAGCTTGCTGTGTGGGCCTGGAGGCCGGCAT
CAACCCCACAGACCATCTCATCACAGCCTACCGGGCTCACGGCTTTACTTTCACCCGGGGCCTTTCCGTC
CGAGAAATTCTCGCAGAGCTTACAGGACGAAAAGGAGGTTGTGCTAAAGGGAAAGGAGGATCGATGCACA
TGTATGCCAAGAACTTCTACGGGGGCAATGGCATCGTGGGAGCGCAGGTGCCCCTGGGCGCTGGGATTGC
TCTAGCCTGTAAGTATAATGGAAAAGATGAGGTCTGCCTGACTTTATATGGCGATGGTGCTGCTAACCAG
GGCCAGATATTCGAAGCTTACAACATGGCAGCTTTGTGGAAATTACCTTGTATTTTCATCTGTGAGAATA
ATCGCTATGGAATGGGAACGTCTGTTGAGAGAGCGGCAGCCAGCACTGATTACTACAAGAGAGGCGATTT
CATTCCTGGGCTGAGAGTGGATGGAATGGATATCCTGTGCGTCCGAGAGGCAACAAGGTTTGCTGCTGCC
TATTGTAGATCTGG
