[The description below was written by a language model from this plasmid's Addgene catalogue record.]
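Description:
Dronpa-PDHA1-N-10 is a mammalian expression plasmid built on the Dronpa-N1 backbone (about 4.75 kb without insert), an N1-style fusion vector in which a gene of interest is placed upstream of the fluorescent protein coding sequence. It is maintained as a high-copy plasmid in E. coli under kanamycin selection, and it carries a neomycin resistance marker so that transfected mammalian cells can be selected with G418. No feature table accompanies the record, so the origin of replication and the exact arrangement of the resistance cassette are not documented. The use of an SV40 polyA reverse sequencing primer suggests an SV40 polyadenylation signal downstream of the fusion.

The insert is human PDHA1, which encodes the E1 alpha subunit of the pyruvate dehydrogenase complex, a mitochondrial matrix enzyme. It is expressed from the CMV promoter, a strong constitutive promoter in most mammalian cell lines, with Dronpa fused to its C terminus. Leaving the N terminus of PDHA1 free is consistent with preserving its native mitochondrial targeting, and the recorded localization of the fusion is the mitochondria. The "N-10" in the name probably refers to the fusion orientation and a linker length, but the record does not say so. Dronpa is a green fluorescent protein, listed here with excitation at 503 nm and emission at 518 nm, and is generally known for reversible photoswitching between bright and dark states. The construct therefore serves as a mitochondrial marker for live-cell fluorescence imaging, and Dronpa's switching properties make it potentially suitable for tracking or super-resolution approaches, though the record states no specific application beyond localization.
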