Addgene plasmid #57292: Dronpa-PDHA1-N-10
Purpose: Localization: Mitochondria, Excitation: 503, Emission: 518
Depositing lab: Michael Davidson. Depositing organization: Florida State University, Tallahassee.
Backbone
  Vector backbone: Dronpa-N1
  Backbone size w/o insert (bp): 4750
  Vector type: Mammalian Expression
  Selectable markers: Neomycin (select with G418)
Growth in bacteria
  Bacterial resistance: Kanamycin, 50 μg/mL
  Growth temperature: 37°C
  Growth strain: DH5alpha
  Copy number: High Copy
Gene/Insert
  Gene/Insert name: PDHA1 (alt name: NM_000284)
  Species: H. sapiens (human)
  Entrez Gene: PDHA1 (a.k.a. E1alpha, PDHA, PDHAD, PDHCE1A, PHE1A)
  Promoter: CMV
  Tag / fusion protein: Dronpa (C terminal on backbone)
  Cloning method: Unknown
  Sequencing primers: 5′ CMV-F; 3′ SV40pA-R
Terms and licenses: Academic/Nonprofit Terms; Industry Terms
Depositor comments: . Excitation = 503; Emission = 518
How to cite: Dronpa-PDHA1-N-10 was a gift from Michael Davidson (Addgene plasmid # 57292 ; http://n2t.net/addgene:57292 ; RRID:Addgene_57292)
